>Addgene plasmid #143712 | TFORF0561 | addgene full sequence | sequence record 471123 | Addgene NGS Result
TTAATGTAGTCTTATGCAATACTCTTGTAGTCTTGCAACATGGTAACGATGAGTTAGCAACATGCCTTAC
AAGGAGAGAAAAAGCACCGTGCATGCCGATTGGTGGAAGTAAGGTGGTACGATCGTGCCTTATTAGGAAG
GCAACAGACGGGTCTGACATGGATTGGACGAACCACTGAATTGCCGCATTGCAGAGATATTGTATTTAAG
TGCCTAGCTCGATACATAAACGGGTCTCTCTGGTTAGACCAGATCTGAGCCTGGGAGCTCTCTGGCTAAC
TAGGGAACCCACTGCTTAAGCCTCAATAAAGCTTGCCTTGAGTGCTTCAAGTAGTGTGTGCCCGTCTGTT
GTGTGACTCTGGTAACTAGAGATCCCTCAGACCCTTTTAGTCAGTGTGGAAAATCTCTAGCAGTGGCGCC
CGAACAGGGACTTGAAAGCGAAAGGGAAACCAGAGGAGCTCTCTCGACGCAGGACTCGGCTTGCTGAAGC
GCGCACGGCAAGAGGCGAGGGGCGGCGACTGGTGAGTACGCCAAAAATTTTGACTAGCGGAGGCTAGAAG
GAGAGAGATGGGTGCGAGAGCGTCAGTATTAAGCGGGGGAGAATTAGATCGCGATGGGAAAAAATTCGGT
TAAGGCCAGGGGGAAAGAAAAAATATAAATTAAAACATATAGTATGGGCAAGCAGGGAGCTAGAACGATT
CGCAGTTAATCCTGGCCTGTTAGAAACATCAGAAGGCTGTAGACAAATACTGGGACAGCTACAACCATCC
CTTCAGACAGGATCAGAAGAACTTAGATCATTATATAATACAGTAGCAACCCTCTATTGTGTGCATCAAA
GGATAGAGATAAAAGACACCAAGGAAGCTTTAGACAAGATAGAGGAAGAGCAAAACAAAAGTAAGACCAC
CGCACAGCAAGCGGCCGCTGATCTTCAGACCTGGAGGAGGAGATATGAGGGACAATTGGAGAAGTGAATT
ATATAAATATAAAGTAGTAAAAATTGAACCATTAGGAGTAGCACCCACCAAGGCAAAGAGAAGAGTGGTG
CAGAGAGAAAAAAGAGCAGTGGGAATAGGAGCTTTGTTCCTTGGGTTCTTGGGAGCAGCAGGAAGCACTA
TGGGCGCAGCGTCAATGACGCTGACGGTACAGGCCAGACAATTATTGTCTGGTATAGTGCAGCAGCAGAA
CAATTTGCTGAGGGCTATTGAGGCGCAACAGCATCTGTTGCAACTCACAGTCTGGGGCATCAAGCAGCTC
CAGGCAAGAATCCTGGCTGTGGAAAGATACCTAAAGGATCAACAGCTCCTGGGGATTTGGGGTTGCTCTG
GAAAACTCATTTGCACCACTGCTGTGCCTTGGAATGCTAGTTGGAGTAATAAATCTCTGGAACAGATTTG
GAATCACACGACCTGGATGGAGTGGGACAGAGAAATTAACAATTACACAAGCTTAATACACTCCTTAATT
GAAGAATCGCAAAACCAGCAAGAAAAGAATGAACAAGAATTATTGGAATTAGATAAATGGGCAAGTTTGT
GGAATTGGTTTAACATAACAAATTGGCTGTGGTATATAAAATTATTCATAATGATAGTAGGAGGCTTGGT
AGGTTTAAGAATAGTTTTTGCTGTACTTTCTATAGTGAATAGAGTTAGGCAGGGATATTCACCATTATCG
TTTCAGACCCACCTCCCAACCCCGAGGGGACCCATGCATTGCATCTCAATTAGTCAGCAACCAGGTGTGG
AAAGTCCCCAGGCTCCCCAGCAGGCAGAAGTATGCAAAGCATGCGTCTCAATTAGTCAGCAACCATAGTC
CCGCCCCTAACTCCGCCCATCCCGCCCCTAACTCCGCCCAGTTCCGCCCATTCTCCGCCCCATGGCTGAC
TAATTTTTTTTATTTATGCAGAGGCCGAGGCCGCCTCGGCCTCTGAGCTATTCCAGAAGTAGTGAGGAGG
CTTTTTTGGAGGCCTAGGCTTTTGCAAAAAGCTTTCTAGAGGTACCACCGGAGCTTACCATGACCGAGTA
CAAGCCCACGGTGCGCCTCGCCACCCGCGACGACGTCCCCAGGGCCGTACGCACCCTCGCCGCCGCGTTC
GCCGACTACCCCGCCACGCGCCACACCGTCGATCCGGACCGCCACATCGAGCGGGTCACCGAGCTGCAAG
AACTCTTCCTCACGCGCGTCGGGCTCGACATCGGCAAGGTGTGGGTCGCGGACGACGGCGCCGCCGTGGC
GGTCTGGACCACGCCGGAGAGCGTCGAAGCGGGGGCGGTGTTCGCCGAGATCGGCCCGCGCATGGCCGAG
TTGAGCGGTTCCCGGCTGGCCGCGCAGCAACAGATGGAAGGCCTCCTGGCGCCGCACCGGCCCAAGGAGC
CCGCGTGGTTCCTGGCCACCGTCGGCGTCTCGCCCGACCACCAGGGCAAGGGTCTGGGCAGCGCCGTCGT
GCTCCCCGGAGTGGAGGCGGCCGAGCGCGCCGGGGTGCCCGCCTTCCTGGAGACCTCCGCGCCCCGCAAC
CTCCCCTTCTACGAGCGGCTCGGCTTCACCGTCACCGCCGACGTCGAGGTGCCCGAAGGACCGCGCACCT
GGTGCATGACCCGCAAGCCCGGTGCCAGTTAACGAATTCTAGATCTTGAGACAAATGGCAGTATTCATCC
ACAATTTTAAAAGAAAAGGGGGGATTGGGGGGTACAGTGCAGGGGAAAGAATAGTAGACATAATAGCAAC
AGACATACAAACTAAAGAATTACAAAAACAAATTACAAAAATTCAAAATTTTCGGGTTTATTACAGGGAC
AGCAGAGATCCACTTTGGCGCCGGCTCGAGGCCTGCAGGTGCAAAGATGGATAAAGTTTTAAACAGAGAG
GAATCTTTGCAGCTAATGGACCTTCTAGGTCTTGAAAGGAGTGGGAATTGGCTCCGGTGCCCGTCAGTGG
GCAGAGCGCACATCGCCCACAGTCCCCGAGAAGTTGGGGGGAGGGGTCGGCAATTGAACCGGTGCCTAGA
GAAGGTGGCGCGGGGTAAACTGGGAAAGTGATGTCGTGTACTGGCTCCGCCTTTTTCCCGAGGGTGGGGG
AGAACCGTATATAAGTGCAGTAGTCGCCGTGAACGTTCTTTTTCGCAACGGGTTTGCCGCCAGAACACAG
GTAAGTGCCGTGTGTGGTTCCCGCGGGCCTGGCCTCTTTACGGGTTATGGCCCTTGCGTGCCTTGAATTA
CTTCCACCTGGCTGCAGTACGTGATTCTTGATCCCGAGCTTCGGGTTGGAAGTGGGTGGGAGAGTTCGAG
GCCTTGCGCTTAAGGAGCCCCTTCGCCTCGTGCTTGAGTTGAGGCCTGGCCTGGGCGCTGGGGCCGCCGC
GTGCGAATCTGGTGGCACCTTCGCGCCTGTCTCGCTGCTTTCGATAAGTCTCTAGCCATTTAAAATTTTT
GATGACCTGCTGCGACGCTTTTTTTCTGGCAAGATAGTCTTGTAAATGCGGGCCAAGATCTGCACACTGG
TATTTCGGTTTTTGGGGCCGCGGGCGGCGACGGGGCCCGTGCGTCCCAGCGCACATGTTCGGCGAGGCGG
GGCCTGCGAGCGCGGCCACCGAGAATCGGACGGGGGTAGTCTCAAGCTGGCCGGCCTGCTCTGGTGCCTG
GCCTCGCGCCGCCGTGTATCGCCCCGCCCTGGGCGGCAAGGCTGGCCCGGTCGGCACCAGTTGCGTGAGC
GGAAAGATGGCCGCTTCCCGGCCCTGCTGCAGGGAGCTCAAAATGGAGGACGCGGCGCTCGGGAGAGCGG
GCGGGTGAGTCACCCACACAAAGGAAAAGGGCCTTTCCGTCCTCAGCCGTCGCTTCATGTGACTCCACGG
AGTACCGGGCGCCGTCCAGGCACCTCGATTAGTTCTCGAGCTTTTGGAGTACGTCGTCTTTAGGTTGGGG
GGAGGGGTTTTATGCGATGGAGTTTCCCCACACTGAGTGGGTGGAGACTGAAGTTAGGCCAGCTTGGCAC
TTGATGTAATTCTCCTTGGAATTTGCCCTTTTTGAGTTTGGATCTTGGTTCATTCTCAAGCCTCAGACAG
TGGTTCAAAGTTTTTTTCTTCCATTTCAGGTGTCGTGAGGCTAGCACCGCCACCATGGCTACTCAGGGGC
ATTTGACATTCAAGGATGTAGCCATAGAATTCTCTCAGGAGGAGTGGAAATGCCTGGAGCCTGTGCAGAA
AGCTTTGTACAAGGATGTGATGTTGGAGAACTATAGGAACCTGGTCTTCCTAGGTATCTCTCCTAAATGT
GTGATCAAGGAATTACCACCAACAGAGAACAGTAATACAGGAGAAAGGTTCCAAACAGTGGCACTGGAAA
GACATCAAAGCTATGATATTGAAAATTTATACTTCAGGGAAATACAGAAACATCTACATGACCTTGAATT
TCAATGGAAAGATGGTGAAACAAATGATAAAGAAGTGCCAGTGCCCCATGAAAACAATCTTACTGGTAAA
AGAGATCAACATAGTCAAGGGGATGTAGAAAACAATCATATTGAAAACCAGCTTACATCAAACTTTGAGT
CACGTCTGGCTGAACTGCAGAAAGTTCAAACTGAAGGGAGACTTTATGAATGTAATGAAACGGAGAAGAC
AGGTAATAATGGTTGTTTAGTTTCTCCACACATTAGGGAAAAAACGTATGTATGTAATGAATGTGGCAAA
GCCTTTAAAGCGTCTTCCAGCCTTATTAATCATCAGAGGATACATACTACAGAGAAACCTTACAAATGCA
ATGAGTGTGGCAAAGCCTTTCATCGGGCCTCACTACTAACTGTACACAAGGTAGTCCATACAAGAGGGAA
ATCATATCAATGTGATGTATGTGGCAAGATCTTCAGAAAAAATTCATATTTTGTAAGACACCAAAGGAGT
CACACTGGACAGAAACCCTACATATGTAATGAATGTGGCAAGTCCTTTAGTAAAAGTTCCCACCTTGCAG
TTCATCAGAGAATTCATACCGGTGAAAAACCTTACAAATGTAATCTGTGTGGGAAATCCTTTAGTCAGCG
TGTCCATCTTAGACTTCATCAGACAGTTCATACTGGAGAGAGACCCTTCAAATGTAATGAGTGTGGCAAA
ACCTTTAAACGGAGCTCAAACCTCACTGTACATCAGGTAATCCATGCAGGAAAGAAACCATATAAATGTG
ATGTATGTGGCAAGGCATTCAGACATAGATCAAATCTTGTATGTCACCGGAGAATCCACAGTGGAGAGAA
ACAATACAAATGCAATGAATGTGGCAAGGTCTTCAGTAAACGTTCAAGTCTTGCAGTGCATCGACGAATT
CACACTGTAGAGAAACCTTGCAAATGCAATGAATGTGGCAAGGTCTTCAGTAAACGTTCAAGTCTTGCAG
TGCATCAGAGAATTCATACTGGACAGAAAACTTACAAATGCAATAAATGTGGCAAGGTGTACAGTAAGCA
TTCACATCTTGCAGTGCATTGGAGAATTCATACCGGCGAGAAAGCTTATAAATGCAATGAATGTGGCAAA
GTTTTCAGCATACATTCACGACTTGCAGCTCATCAGAGAATTCATACTGGAGAGAAACCTTACAAATGCA
ATGAATGTGGCAAGGTCTTCAGTCAACATTCACGTCTTGCAGTGCATCGGAGAATTCATACTGGAGAGAA
ACCTTACAAATGCAAAGAATGTGGCAAGGTCTTCAGTGACCGTTCAGCTTTTGCAAGGCATCGGAGAATT
CATACTGGAGAGAAGCCTTACAAATGCAAAGAATGTGGCAAGGTCTTCAGTCAATGTTCACGTCTTACAG
TGCATCGGAGAATTCATAGTGGAGAGAAACCTTACAAATGCAATGAATGCGGCAAGGTCTACAGTCAGTA
TTCACATCTTGTAGGGCATCGAAGAGTTCATACTGGAGAGAAACCATACAAATGTCATGAATGTGGCAAA
GCCTTTAATCAGGGCTCCACACTCAATAGACATCAGAGAATTCATACCGGAGAGAAACCTTACAAATGCA
ATCAGTGTGGGAATTCCTTTAGTCAGCGTGTCCATCTTAGACTTCATCAGACTGTTCATACTGGAGACAG
ACCTTACAAATGTAATGAGTGTGGCAAAACCTTTAAACGGAGCTCAAACCTCACTGCACATCAGATAATT
CATGCAGGAAAGAAACCATATAAATGTGATGAATGTGGCAAGGTATTCAGGCATAGTTCACATCTTGTAA
GTCACCAGAGAATCCACACTGGAGAGAAAAGATACAAATGTATTGAATGTGGCAAAGCCTTTGGGCGGTT
GTTTTCCCTCAGCAAACACCAAAGAATTCATTCTGGCAAAAAACCTTATAAATGTAATGAGTGTGGGAAA
TCTTTTATTTGTCGCTCAGGCCTCACTAAACATCGAATAAGACATACTGGAGAGAGCCTTACAACTAAAC
TCAATGTGACAAGGCCTTAGTAATGAACTAGTCCGTAACTTGAAAGTATTTCGATTTCTTGGCTTTATAT
ATCTTGTGGAAAGGACGAGTGGCCTCATCTGTAGCATCGTGTACGCGTTAAGTCGACAATCAACCTCTGG
ATTACAAAATTTGTGAAAGATTGACTGGTATTCTTAACTATGTTGCTCCTTTTACGCTATGTGGATACGC
TGCTTTAATGCCTTTGTATCATGCTATTGCTTCCCGTATGGCTTTCATTTTCTCCTCCTTGTATAAATCC
TGGTTGCTGTCTCTTTATGAGGAGTTGTGGCCCGTTGTCAGGCAACGTGGCGTGGTGTGCACTGTGTTTG
CTGACGCAACCCCCACTGGTTGGGGCATTGCCACCACCTGTCAGCTCCTTTCCGGGACTTTCGCTTTCCC
CCTCCCTATTGCCACGGCGGAACTCATCGCCGCCTGCCTTGCCCGCTGCTGGACAGGGGCTCGGCTGTTG
GGCACTGACAATTCCGTGGTGTTGTCGGGGAAATCATCGTCCTTTCCTTGGCTGCTCGCCTGTGTTGCCA
CCTGGATTCTGCGCGGGACGTCCTTCTGCTACGTCCCTTCGGCCCTCAATCCAGCGGACCTTCCTTCCCG
CGGCCTGCTGCCGGCTCTGCGGCCTCTTCCGCGTCTTCGCCTTCGCCCTCAGACGAGTCGGATCTCCCTT
TGGGCCGCCTCCCCGCGTCGACTTTAAGACCAATGACTTACAAGGCAGCTGTAGATCTTAGCCACTTTTT
AAAAGAAAAGGGGGGACTGGAAGGGCTAATTCACTCCCAACGAAGACAAGATCTGCTTTTTGCTTGTACT
GGGTCTCTCTGGTTAGACCAGATCTGAGCCTGGGAGCTCTCTGGCTAACTAGGGAACCCACTGCTTAAGC
CTCAATAAAGCTTGCCTTGAGTGCTTCAAGTAGTGTGTGCCCGTCTGTTGTGTGACTCTGGTAACTAGAG
ATCCCTCAGACCCTTTTAGTCAGTGTGGAAAATCTCTAGCAGTACGTATAGTAGTTCATGTCATCTTATT
ATTCAGTATTTATAACTTGCAAAGAAATGAATATCAGAGAGTGAGAGGAACTTGTTTATTGCAGCTTATA
ATGGTTACAAATAAAGCAATAGCATCACAAATTTCACAAATAAAGCATTTTTTTCACTGCATTCTAGTTG
TGGTTTGTCCAAACTCATCAATGTATCTTATCATGTCTGGCTCTAGCTATCCCGCCCCTAACTCCGCCCA
TCCCGCCCCTAACTCCGCCCAGTTCCGCCCATTCTCCGCCCCATGGCTGACTAATTTTTTTTATTTATGC
AGAGGCCGAGGCCGCCTCGGCCTCTGAGCTATTCCAGAAGTAGTGAGGAGGCTTTTTTGGAGGCCTAGGG
ACGTACCCAATTCGCCCTATAGTGAGTCGTATTACGCGCGCTCACTGGCCGTCGTTTTACAACGTCGTGA
CTGGGAAAACCCTGGCGTTACCCAACTTAATCGCCTTGCAGCACATCCCCCTTTCGCCAGCTGGCGTAAT
AGCGAAGAGGCCCGCACCGATCGCCCTTCCCAACAGTTGCGCAGCCTGAATGGCGAATGGG
[124 nt withheld, positions 8042-8165]
C
[91 nt withheld, positions 8167-8257]
A
[49 nt withheld, positions 8259-8307]
CCTTTGACGTTGGAGTCCACGTTCTTT
[37 nt withheld, positions 8335-8371]
ACCCTATCTCGGTCTATTCTTTTGATTTATAAGGGATTTTGCCGATTTCGGCCTATTGGTTAAAAAATGA
GCTGATTTAACAAAAATTTAACGCGAATTTTAACAAAATATTAACGCTTACAATTTAGGTGGCACTTTTC
GGGGAAATGTGCGCGGAACCCCTATTTGTTTATTTTTCTAAATACATTCAAATATGTATCCGCTCATGAG
ACAATAACCCTGATAAATGCTTCAATAATATTGAAAAAGGAAGAGTATGAGTATTCAACATTTCCGTGTC
GCCCTTATTCCCTTTTTTGCGGCATTTTGCCTTCCTGTTTTTGCTCACCCAGAAACGCTGGTGAAAGTAA
AAGATGCTGAAGATCAGTTGGGTGCACGAGTGGGTTACATCGAACTGGATCTCAACAGCGGTAAGATCCT
TGAGAGTTTTCGCCCCGAAGAACGTTTTCCAATGATGAGCACTTTTAAAGTTCTGCTATGTGGCGCGGTA
TTATCCCGTATTGACGCCGGGCAAGAGCAACTCGGTCGCCGCATACACTATTCTCAGAATGACTTGGTTG
AGTACTCACCAGTCACAGAAAAGCATCTTACGGATGGCATGACAGTAAGAGAATTATGCAGTGCTGCCAT
AACCATGAGTGATAACACTGCGGCCAACTTACTTCTGACAACGATCGGAGGACCGAAGGAGCTAACCGCT
TTTTTGCACAACATGGGGGATCATGTAACTCGCCTTGATCGTTGGGAACCGGAGCTGAATGAAGCCATAC
CAAACGACGAGCGTGACACCACGATGCCTGTAGCAATGGCAACAACGTTGCGCAAACTATTAACTGGCGA
ACTACTTACTCTAGCTTCCCGGCAACAATTAATAGACTGGATGGAGGCGGATAAAGTTGCAGGACCACTT
CTGCGCTCGGCCCTTCCGGCTGGCTGGTTTATTGCTGATAAATCTGGAGCCGGTGAGCGTGGGTCTCGCG
GTATCATTGCAGCACTGGGGCCAGATGGTAAGCCCTCCCGTATCGTAGTTATCTACACGACGGGGAGTCA
GGCAACTATGGATGAACGAAATAGACAGATCGCTGAGATAGGTGCCTCACTGATTAAGCATTGGTAACTG
TCAGACCAAGTTTACTCATATATACTTTAGATTGATTTAAAACTTCATTTTTAATTTAAAAGGATCTAGG
TGAAGATCCTTTTTGATAATCTCATGACCAAAATCCCTTAACGTGAGTTTTCGTTCCACTGAGCGTCAGA
CCCCGTAGAAAAGATCAAAGGATCTTCTTGAGATCCTTTTTTTCTGCGCGTAATCTGCTGCTTGCAAACA
AAAAAACCACCGCTACCAGCGGTGGTTTGTTTGCCGGATCAAGAGCTACCAACTCTTTTTCCGAAGGTAA
CTGGCTTCAGCAGAGCGCAGATACCAAATACTGTTCTTCTAGTGTAGCCGTAGTTAGGCCACCACTTCAA
GAACTCTGTAGCACCGCCTACATACCTCGCTCTGCTAATCCTGTTACCAGTGGCTGCTGCCAGTGGCGAT
AAGTCGTGTCTTACCGGGTTGGACTCAAGACGATAGTTACCGGATAAGGCGCAGCGGTCGGGCTGAACGG
GGGGTTCGTGCACACAGCCCAGCTTGGAGCGAACGACCTACACCGAACTGAGATACCTACAGCGTGAGCT
ATGAGAAAGCGCCACGCTTCCCGAAGGGAGAAAGGCGGACAGGTATCCGGTAAGCGGCAGGGTCGGAACA
GGAGAGCGCACGAGGGAGCTTCCAGGGGGAAACGCCTGGTATCTTTATAGTCCTGTCGGGTTTCGCCACC
TCTGACTTGAGCGTCGATTTTTGTGATGCTCGTCAGGGGGGCGGAGCCTATGGAAAAACGCCAGCAACGC
GGCCTTTTTACGGTTCCTGGCCTTTTGCTGGCCTTTTGCTCACATGTTCTTTCCTGCGTTATCCCCTGAT
TCTGTGGATAACCGTATTACCGCCTTTGAGTGAGCTGATACCGCTCGCCGCAGCCGAACGACCGAGCGCA
GCGAGTCAGTGAGCGAGGAAGCGGAAGAGCGCCCAATACGCAAACCGCCTCTCCCCGCGCGTTGGCCGAT
TCATTAATGCAGCTGGCACGACAGGTTTCCCGACTGGAAAGCGGGCAGTGAGCGCAACGCAATTAATGTG
AGTTAGCTCACTCATTAGGCACCCCAGGCTTTACACTTTATGCTTCCGGCTCGTATGTTGTGTGGAATTG
TGAGCGGATAACAATTTCACACAGGAAACAGCTATGACCATGATTACGCCAAGCGCGCAATTAACCCTCA
CTAAAGGGAACAAAAGCTGGAGCTGCAAGC
Features (pLannotate 1.2.2; 32 found; start..end, strand, type, name):
      5..231     +  promoter       RSV promoter: Rous sarcoma virus enhancer/promoter
    232..412     +  LTR            5' LTR (truncated): truncated 5' long terminal repeat (LTR) from HIV-1
    459..584     +  misc_feature   HIV-1 Ψ: packaging signal of human immunodeficiency virus type 1
    568..931     +  CDS            HIV-1 gag (fragment): gag protein from human immunodeficiency virus 1; gag
   1077..1310    +  misc_feature   RRE: The Rev response element (RRE) of HIV-1 allows for Rev-dependent mRNA export from the nucleus to the cytoplasm.
   1687..1713    +  CDS            Rev (fragment): human immunodeficiency virus 1 (HIV-1) Rev protein; rev; enhances nuclear export of unspliced and incompletely spliced viral mRNAs
   1720..1743    +  promoter       SV40 promoter (fragment): SV40 early promoter
   1744..1815    +  promoter       SV40 promoter (fragment): SV40 enhancer and early promoter
   1839..1974    +  rep_origin     SV40 ori: SV40 origin of replication
   2020..2616    +  CDS            PuroR (fragment): puromycin N-acetyltransferase; pac from Streptomyces; confers resistance to puromycin
   2665..2782    +  misc_feature   cPPT/CTS: central polypurine tract and central termination sequence of HIV-1
   2847..2913    +  CDS            small t antigen (fragment): SV40 (simian virus 40) small t antigen
   2920..4098    +  promoter       EF-1α promoter: strong constitutive promoter for human elongation factor EF-1α
   4115..4741    +  CDS            ZNF616 (fragment): ZN616_HUMAN - Experimental evidence at transcript level: Swiss-Prot protein existence level 2. May be involved in transcriptional regulation. From Homo sapiens (Human).
   4734..4880    +  CDS            ZNF818P (fragment): ZN818_HUMAN - Also known as ZNF818. Protein uncertain: Swiss-Prot protein existence level 5. May be involved in transcriptional regulation. From Homo sapiens (Human).
   6473..6526    +  promoter       U6 promoter (fragment): RNA polymerase III promoter for human U6 snRNA
   6568..7156    +  misc_feature   WPRE: woodchuck hepatitis virus posttranscriptional regulatory element
   7207..7226    +  misc_feature   cPPT/CTS (fragment): central polypurine tract and central termination sequence of HIV-1
   7228..7461    +  LTR            3' LTR (ΔU3): self-inactivating 3' long terminal repeat (LTR) from HIV-1
   7539..7660    +  polyA_signal   SV40 poly(A) signal: SV40 polyadenylation signal
   7700..7835    +  rep_origin     SV40 ori: SV40 origin of replication
   7856..7874    -  promoter       T7 promoter: promoter for bacteriophage T7 RNA polymerase
   7882..8037    +  CDS            lacZα (fragment): LacZα fragment of β-galactosidase; lacZ fragment
   8042..8470    +  rep_origin     f1 ori (sequence partly withheld): f1 bacteriophage origin of replication; arrow indicates direction of (+) strand synthesis
   8523..8627    +  promoter       AmpR promoter: bla
   8628..9488    +  CDS            AmpR: β-lactamase; bla; confers resistance to ampicillin, carbenicillin, and related antibiotics
   9659..10247   +  rep_origin     ori: high-copy-number ColE1/pMB1/pBR322/pUC origin of replication
  10430..10522   +  CDS            lacI (fragment): lac repressor; lacI; The lac repressor binds to the lac operator to inhibit transcription in E. coli. This inhibition can be relieved by adding lactose or isopropyl-β-D-thiogalactopyranoside (IPTG).
  10535..10556   +  protein_bind   CAP binding site: CAP binding activates transcription in the presence of cAMP. E. coli catabolite activator protein
  10571..10601   +  promoter       lac promoter: promoter for the E. coli lac operon
  10605..10627   +  protein_bind   lac operator (fragment): The lac repressor binds to the lac operator to inhibit transcription in E. coli. This inhibition can be relieved by adding lactose or isopropyl-β-D-thiogalactopyranoside (IPTG). lac repressor encoded by lacI
  10670..10688   +  promoter       T3 promoter: promoter for bacteriophage T3 RNA polymerase
