[The description below was written by a language model from this plasmid's Addgene catalogue record and pLannotate feature annotations shown in this document.]
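Description:
TFORF0561 is a lentiviral mammalian expression plasmid built on the pLX_TRC317 backbone and carrying the human zinc-finger gene ZNF616 as an overexpression ORF. It belongs to a barcoded transcription factor ORF collection: each clone carries a unique 24-bp barcode so that the factor delivered to a cell can be identified in pooled screens, such as those testing transcription factors for their ability to drive differentiation. In bacteria the plasmid is maintained through a high-copy ColE1/pUC-type origin with ampicillin resistance (β-lactamase). An f1 origin and remnants of a lac/lacZα cloning region with T7 and T3 promoters are also present. The depositor warns that the plasmid can recombine, a common issue with LTR-containing vectors.

The viral portion has a third-generation, self-inactivating layout. An RSV promoter drives a truncated HIV-1 5' LTR, followed by the Ψ packaging signal with a gag fragment, the RRE for Rev-dependent export of the genomic RNA, a cPPT/CTS, and a ΔU3 3' LTR with a downstream SV40 poly(A) signal. Within this unit, an SV40 early promoter/origin region precedes a puromycin N-acetyltransferase gene for selecting transduced cells. The EF-1α promoter then drives the ZNF616 ORF, with a WPRE downstream to enhance transcript expression. The automated annotation labels only the first part of the ORF as ZNF616 and calls an adjacent stretch ZNF818P, which probably reflects similarity among zinc-finger proteins; the rest of the roughly 2.4 kb insert is unannotated. The barcode is also not annotated, so its position cannot be stated from the record; a short U6 promoter fragment lies just upstream of the WPRE.
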