Addgene plasmid #143712: TFORF0561
Purpose: Lentiviral vector for overexpressing transcription factor ORFs with unique 24-bp barcodes. Barcodes facilitate identification of transcription factors in pooled screens.
Depositing lab: Feng Zhang. Depositing organization: Broad Institute. Publication: A transcription factor atlas of directed differentiation. Joung J, Ma S, Tay T, Geiger-Schuller KR, Kirchgatterer PC, Verdine VK, Guo B, Arias-Garcia MA, Allen WE, Singh A, Kuksenko O, Abudayyeh OO, Gootenberg JS, Fu Z, Macrae RK, Buenrostro JD, Regev A, Zhang F. Cell. 2023 Jan 5;186(1):209-229.e26. doi: 10.1016/j.cell.2022.11.026. PubMed 36608654.
Backbone
  Vector backbone: pLX_TRC317
  Backbone manufacturer: Broad Institute Genetic Perturbation Platform
  Backbone size w/o insert (bp): 8264
  Vector type: Mammalian Expression, Lentiviral
  Selectable markers: Puromycin
Growth in bacteria
  Bacterial resistance: Ampicillin, 100 μg/mL
  Growth temperature: 30°C
  Growth strain: NEB Stable
  Copy number: High Copy
Gene/Insert
  Gene/Insert name: ZNF616
  Species: H. sapiens (human)
  Insert size (bp): 2447
  Entrez Gene: ZNF616 (a.k.a. MGC45556, MGC149778)
  Promoter: EF1a
  Cloning method: Unknown
  Sequencing primers: 5′ GGGTGGAGACTGAAGTTAGGCCAG; 3′ CACATAGCGTAAAAGGAGCAACATAG
Terms and licenses: Academic/Nonprofit Terms; Industry Terms: Not Available to Industry
Depositor comments: NM_178523,ENST00000600228 . The transcription factor ORF portion of this plasmid was synthesized by Genewiz. Please test multiple small colonies in case of plasmid recombination. To make this collection available in a timely manner, a portion of this collection was not fully sequenced by Addgene. If an Addgene verified full plasmid sequence is not available, please contact us prior to placing an order to request the full sequence.
How to cite: TFORF0561 was a gift from Feng Zhang (Addgene plasmid # 143712 ; http://n2t.net/addgene:143712 ; RRID:Addgene_143712)
