>Addgene plasmid #143712 | TFORF0561 | depositor partial sequence | sequence record 283266 | Insert
ACCGCCACCATGGCTACTCAGGGGCATTTGACATTCAAGGATGTAGCCATAGAATTCTCTCAGGAGGAGT
GGAAATGCCTGGAGCCTGTGCAGAAAGCTTTGTACAAGGATGTGATGTTGGAGAACTATAGGAACCTGGT
CTTCCTAGGTATCTCTCCTAAATGTGTGATCAAGGAATTACCACCAACAGAGAACAGTAATACAGGAGAA
AGGTTCCAAACAGTGGCACTGGAAAGACATCAAAGCTATGATATTGAAAATTTATACTTCAGGGAAATAC
AGAAACATCTACATGACCTTGAATTTCAATGGAAAGATGGTGAAACAAATGATAAAGAAGTGCCAGTGCC
CCATGAAAACAATCTTACTGGTAAAAGAGATCAACATAGTCAAGGGGATGTAGAAAACAATCATATTGAA
AACCAGCTTACATCAAACTTTGAGTCACGTCTGGCTGAACTGCAGAAAGTTCAAACTGAAGGGAGACTTT
ATGAATGTAATGAAACGGAGAAGACAGGTAATAATGGTTGTTTAGTTTCTCCACACATTAGGGAAAAAAC
GTATGTATGTAATGAATGTGGCAAAGCCTTTAAAGCGTCTTCCAGCCTTATTAATCATCAGAGGATACAT
ACTACAGAGAAACCTTACAAATGCAATGAGTGTGGCAAAGCCTTTCATCGGGCCTCACTACTAACTGTAC
ACAAGGTAGTCCATACAAGAGGGAAATCATATCAATGTGATGTATGTGGCAAGATCTTCAGAAAAAATTC
ATATTTTGTAAGACACCAAAGGAGTCACACTGGACAGAAACCCTACATATGTAATGAATGTGGCAAGTCC
TTTAGTAAAAGTTCCCACCTTGCAGTTCATCAGAGAATTCATACCGGTGAAAAACCTTACAAATGTAATC
TGTGTGGGAAATCCTTTAGTCAGCGTGTCCATCTTAGACTTCATCAGACAGTTCATACTGGAGAGAGACC
CTTCAAATGTAATGAGTGTGGCAAAACCTTTAAACGGAGCTCAAACCTCACTGTACATCAGGTAATCCAT
GCAGGAAAGAAACCATATAAATGTGATGTATGTGGCAAGGCATTCAGACATAGATCAAATCTTGTATGTC
ACCGGAGAATCCACAGTGGAGAGAAACAATACAAATGCAATGAATGTGGCAAGGTCTTCAGTAAACGTTC
AAGTCTTGCAGTGCATCGACGAATTCACACTGTAGAGAAACCTTGCAAATGCAATGAATGTGGCAAGGTC
TTCAGTAAACGTTCAAGTCTTGCAGTGCATCAGAGAATTCATACTGGACAGAAAACTTACAAATGCAATA
AATGTGGCAAGGTGTACAGTAAGCATTCACATCTTGCAGTGCATTGGAGAATTCATACCGGCGAGAAAGC
TTATAAATGCAATGAATGTGGCAAAGTTTTCAGCATACATTCACGACTTGCAGCTCATCAGAGAATTCAT
ACTGGAGAGAAACCTTACAAATGCAATGAATGTGGCAAGGTCTTCAGTCAACATTCACGTCTTGCAGTGC
ATCGGAGAATTCATACTGGAGAGAAACCTTACAAATGCAAAGAATGTGGCAAGGTCTTCAGTGACCGTTC
AGCTTTTGCAAGGCATCGGAGAATTCATACTGGAGAGAAGCCTTACAAATGCAAAGAATGTGGCAAGGTC
TTCAGTCAATGTTCACGTCTTACAGTGCATCGGAGAATTCATAGTGGAGAGAAACCTTACAAATGCAATG
AATGCGGCAAGGTCTACAGTCAGTATTCACATCTTGTAGGGCATCGAAGAGTTCATACTGGAGAGAAACC
ATACAAATGTCATGAATGTGGCAAAGCCTTTAATCAGGGCTCCACACTCAATAGACATCAGAGAATTCAT
ACCGGAGAGAAACCTTACAAATGCAATCAGTGTGGGAATTCCTTTAGTCAGCGTGTCCATCTTAGACTTC
ATCAGACTGTTCATACTGGAGACAGACCTTACAAATGTAATGAGTGTGGCAAAACCTTTAAACGGAGCTC
AAACCTCACTGCACATCAGATAATTCATGCAGGAAAGAAACCATATAAATGTGATGAATGTGGCAAGGTA
TTCAGGCATAGTTCACATCTTGTAAGTCACCAGAGAATCCACACTGGAGAGAAAAGATACAAATGTATTG
AATGTGGCAAAGCCTTTGGGCGGTTGTTTTCCCTCAGCAAACACCAAAGAATTCATTCTGGCAAAAAACC
TTATAAATGTAATGAGTGTGGGAAATCTTTTATTTGTCGCTCAGGCCTCACTAAACATCGAATAAGACAT
ACTGGAGAGAGCCTTACAACTAAACTCAATGTGACAAGGCCTTAGTAATGAACTAGTCCGTAACTTGAAA
GTATTTCGATTTCTTGGCTTTATATATCTTGTGGAAAGGACGAGTGGCCTCATCTGTAGCATCGTGT
