>Addgene plasmid #143712 | TFORF0561 | depositor partial sequence | sequence record 283267 | Barcode
GTGGCCTCATCTGTAGCATCGTGT
